Addgene plasmid #119557: pCA0.001
Purpose: (Empty Backbone) Level 0 acceptor vector for promoters truncated to transcriptional start site with lacZ compatible with blue/white screening
Depositing lab: Alistair McCormick. Depositing organization: University of Edinburgh. Publication: CyanoGate: A Modular Cloning Suite for Engineering Cyanobacteria Based on the Plant MoClo Syntax. Vasudevan R, Gale GAR, Schiavon AA, Puzorjov A, Malin J, Gillespie MD, Vavitsas K, Zulkower V, Wang B, Howe CJ, Lea-Smith DJ, McCormick AJ. Plant Physiol. 2019 May;180(1):39-55. doi: 10.1104/pp.18.01401. Epub 2019 Feb 28. PubMed 30819783.
Backbone
  Vector backbone: pICH41331
  Vector type: Synthetic Biology
Growth in bacteria
  Bacterial resistance: Spectinomycin, 50 μg/mL
  Growth temperature: 37°C
  Growth strain: DH5alpha
  Copy number: High Copy
Gene/Insert
  Gene/Insert name: None
Terms and licenses: Academic/Nonprofit Terms; Industry Terms: Not Available to Industry
Depositor comments: Please visit https://www.biorxiv.org/content/10.1101/426700v1 for bioRxiv preprint.
How to cite: pCA0.001 was a gift from Alistair McCormick (Addgene plasmid # 119557 ; http://n2t.net/addgene:119557 ; RRID:Addgene_119557)
