[The description below was written by a language model from this plasmid's Addgene catalogue record and pLannotate feature annotations shown in this document.]
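Description:
pCA0.001 is an empty Level 0 acceptor vector from the CyanoGate modular cloning suite, a Golden Gate-style toolkit that extends the plant MoClo syntax to cyanobacterial engineering. It is built on the pICH41331 backbone and is a small (about 2.9 kb) synthetic-biology plasmid propagated in E. coli. Replication relies on a high-copy ColE1/pUC-type origin, and selection is by spectinomycin through an aadA aminoglycoside adenylyltransferase gene. The annotation places an AmpR (bla) promoter upstream of this marker, along with short remnants of an integron integrase and a gentamicin acetyltransferase. These fragments most likely came along with the resistance cassette from its source and are not functional genes. A partial bom region from pBR322 is also annotated.

The cloning position is occupied by a lacZα dropout cassette. It consists of a CAP binding site, lac promoter and lac operator driving a LacZα fragment with a pUC18/19-type multiple cloning site, flanked by small lacI remnants. In a suitable α-complementing host this cassette gives blue colonies, and replacing it with an incoming part gives white colonies, which allows blue/white screening for successful assemblies. According to the record, this acceptor is designated for promoter parts that have been truncated to the transcriptional start site, so that they can be stored as standardised Level 0 modules and later combined with other parts in higher-level assemblies. The record lists no insert. The type IIS restriction sites and the specific overhangs that define the part position are not annotated in the feature table and are not stated in the catalogue fields.
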