Features (pLannotate 1.2.2; 13 found; start..end, strand, type, name):
    126..230     +  promoter       AmpR promoter: bla
    221..301     -  CDS            int (fragment): INT2_ECOLX - Protein inferred from homology: Swiss-Prot protein existence level 3. Putative integrase believed to be involved in the insertion of antibiotic resistance genes into plasmids and transposons. From Escherichia coli.
    389..445     +  CDS            GmR (fragment): gentamycin acetyltransferase; aacC1; confers resistance to gentamycin
    452..1240    +  CDS            aadA: S3AD_ECOLX - Experimental evidence at protein level: Swiss-Prot protein existence level 1. Mediates bacterial resistance to the antibiotics streptomycin and spectinomycin. From Escherichia coli.
   1414..2002    +  rep_origin     ori: high-copy-number ColE1/pMB1/pBR322/pUC origin of replication
   2185..2234    +  CDS            lacI (fragment): lac repressor; lacI; The lac repressor binds to the lac operator to inhibit transcription in E. coli. This inhibition can be relieved by adding lactose or isopropyl-β-D-thiogalactopyranoside (IPTG).
   2266..2308    +  CDS            lacI (fragment): lac repressor; lacI; The lac repressor binds to the lac operator to inhibit transcription in E. coli. This inhibition can be relieved by adding lactose or isopropyl-β-D-thiogalactopyranoside (IPTG).
   2321..2342    +  protein_bind   CAP binding site: CAP binding activates transcription in the presence of cAMP. E. coli catabolite activator protein
   2357..2387    +  promoter       lac promoter: promoter for the E. coli lac operon
   2395..2411    +  protein_bind   lac operator: The lac repressor binds to the lac operator to inhibit transcription in E. coli. This inhibition can be relieved by adding lactose or isopropyl-β-D-thiogalactopyranoside (IPTG). lac repressor encoded by lacI
   2448..2504    -  misc_feature   MCS: pUC18/19 multiple cloning site
   2501..2658    +  CDS            lacZα (fragment): LacZα fragment of β-galactosidase; lacZ fragment
   2664..2763    -  misc_feature   bom (fragment): basis of mobility region from pBR322
>Addgene plasmid #119557 | pCA0.001 | addgene full sequence | sequence record 234014 | Addgene NGS Result
TAGCAGAGACCACGAAGTGGCTCTTCAGTGGACGAAAGGGCCTCGTGATACGCCTATTTTTATAGGTTAA
TGTCATGATAATAATGGTTTCTTAGACGTCAGGTGGCACTTTTCGGGGAAATGTGCGCGGAACCCCTATT
TGTTTATTTTTCTAAATACATTCAAATATGTATCCGCTCATGAGACAATAACCCTGATAAATGCTTCAAT
AATATTGAAAAAGGAAGAGTATGCGCTCACGCAACTGGTCCAGAACCTTGACCGAACGCAGCGGTGGTAA
CGGCGCAGTGGCGGTTTTCATGGCTTGTTATGACTGTTTTTTTTTGGGGTACAGTCTATGCCTCGGGCAT
CCAAGCAGCAAGCGCGTTACGCCGTGGGTCGATGTTTGATGTTATGGAGCAGCAACGATGTTACGCAGCA
GGGCAGTCGCCCTAAAACAAAGTTAAACATCATGAGGGAAGCGGTGATCGCCGAAGTATCGACTCAACTA
TCAGAGGTAGTTGGCGTCATCGAGCGCCATCTCGAACCGACGTTGCTGGCCGTACATTTGTACGGCTCCG
CAGTGGATGGCGGCCTGAAGCCACACAGCGATATTGATTTGCTGGTTACGGTGACCGTAAGGCTTGATGA
AACAACGCGGCGAGCTTTGATCAACGACCTTTTGGAAACTTCGGCTTCCCCTGGAGAGAGCGAGATTCTC
CGCGCTGTAGAAGTCACCATTGTTGTGCACGACGACATCATTCCGTGGCGTTATCCAGCTAAGCGCGAAC
TGCAATTTGGAGAATGGCAGCGCAATGACATTCTTGCAGGTATCTTCGAGCCAGCCACGATCGACATTGA
TCTGGCTATCTTGCTGACAAAAGCAAGAGAACATAGCGTTGCCTTGGTAGGTCCAGCGGCGGAGGAACTC
TTTGATCCGGTTCCTGAACAGGATCTATTTGAGGCGCTAAATGAAACCTTAACGCTATGGAACTCGCCGC
CCGACTGGGCTGGCGATGAGCGAAATGTAGTGCTTACGTTGTCCCGCATTTGGTACAGCGCAGTAACCGG
CAAAATCGCGCCGAAGGATGTCGCTGCCGACTGGGCAATGGAGCGCCTGCCGGCCCAGTATCAGCCCGTC
ATACTTGAAGCTAGACAGGCTTATCTTGGACAAGAAGAAGATCGCTTGGCCTCGCGCGCAGATCAGTTGG
AAGAATTTGTCCATTACGTAAAAGGCGAGATCACCAAGGTAGTCGGCAAATAACTGTCAGACCAAGTTTA
CTCATATATACTTTAGATTGATTTAAAACTTCATTTTTAATTTAAAAGGATCTAGGTGAAGATCCTTTTT
GATAATCTCATGACCAAAATCCCTTAACGTGAGTTTTCGTTCCACTGAGCGTCAGACCCCGTAGAAAAGA
TCAAAGGATCTTCTTGAGATCCTTTTTTTCTGCGCGTAATCTGCTGCTTGCAAACAAAAAAACCACCGCT
ACCAGCGGTGGTTTGTTTGCCGGATCAAGAGCTACCAACTCTTTTTCCGAAGGTAACTGGCTTCAGCAGA
GCGCAGATACCAAATACTGTTCTTCTAGTGTAGCCGTAGTTAGGCCACCACTTCAAGAACTCTGTAGCAC
CGCCTACATACCTCGCTCTGCTAATCCTGTTACCAGTGGCTGCTGCCAGTGGCGATAAGTCGTGTCTTAC
CGGGTTGGACTCAAGACGATAGTTACCGGATAAGGCGCAGCGGTCGGGCTGAACGGGGGGTTCGTGCACA
CAGCCCAGCTTGGAGCGAACGACCTACACCGAACTGAGATACCTACAGCGTGAGCTATGAGAAAGCGCCA
CGCTTCCCGAAGGGAGAAAGGCGGACAGGTATCCGGTAAGCGGCAGGGTCGGAACAGGAGAGCGCACGAG
GGAGCTTCCAGGGGGAAACGCCTGGTATCTTTATAGTCCTGTCGGGTTTCGCCACCTCTGACTTGAGCGT
CGATTTTTGTGATGCTCTTCAGGGGGGCGGAGCCTATGGAAAAACGCCAGCAACGCGGCCTTTTTACGGT
TCCTGGCCTTTTGCTGGCCTTTTGCTCACATGTTCTTTCCTGCGTTATCCCCTGATTCTGTGGATAACCG
TATTACCGCCTTTGAGTGAGCTGATACCGCTCGCCGCAGCCGAACGACCGAGCGCAGCGAGTCAGTGAGC
GAGGAAGCGGAAGAGCGCCCAATACGCAAACCGCCTCTCCCCGCGCGTTGGCCGATTCATTAATCACTCT
GTGGTCTCTGGAGGAGTCTTCGTACGCAGCTGGCACGACAGGTTTCCCGACTGGAAAGCGGGCAGTGAGC
GCAACGCAATTAATGTGAGTTAGCTCACTCATTAGGCACCCCAGGCTTTACACTTTATGCTTCCGGCTCG
TATGTTGTGTGGAATTGTGAGCGGATAACAATTTCACACAGGAAACAGCTATGACCATGATTACGCCAAG
CTTGCATGCCTGCAGGTCGACTCTAGAGGATCCCCGGGTACCGAGCTCGAATTCACTGGCCGTCGTTTTA
CAACGTCGTGACTGGGAAAACCCTGGCGTTACCCAACTTAATCGCCTTGCAGCACATCCCCCTTTCGCCA
GCTGGCGTAATAGCGAAGAGGCCCGCACCGATCGCCCTTCCCAACAGTTGCGCAGCCTGAATGGCGAATG
GCGCCTGATGCGGTATTTTCTCCTTACGCATCTGTGCGGTATTTCACACCGCATATGGTGCACTCTCAGT
ACAATCTGCTCTGATGCCGCATAGTTAAGCCAGCCCCGACACCCGCCAACACCCGCTGACGCGCCCTGAC
GGGCTTGTCTGCTCCCGGCATCCGCTTACAGACAAGCTGTGACGTACGAAGACTC
